Addgene plasmid #65847: pcDNA-Dest47- R5D-K6D N23 C11orf83-GFP
Purpose: Mammalian expression of the mutated N terminal part (R5D-K5D N23, transmembrane part of 23 aa) of C11orf83/UQCC3 fused to GFP protein (C-ter)
Depositing lab: Amos Bairoch. Depositing organization: University of Geneva. Publication: C11orf83, a mitochondrial cardiolipin-binding protein involved in bc1 complex assembly and supercomplex stabilization. Desmurs M, Foti M, Raemy E, Vaz FM, Martinou JC, Bairoch A, Lane L. Mol Cell Biol. 2015 Apr;35(7):1139-56. doi: 10.1128/MCB.01047-14. Epub 2015 Jan 20. PubMed 25605331.
Backbone
  Vector backbone: pcDNA DEST 47
  Total vector size (bp): 6252
  Vector type: Mammalian Expression
Growth in bacteria
  Bacterial resistance: Ampicillin, 100 μg/mL
  Growth temperature: 37°C
  Growth strain: Top10
  Copy number: High Copy
Gene/Insert
  Gene/Insert name: Transmembrane (23 AA) of UQCC3 (alt name: C11orf83)
  Species: H. sapiens (human)
  Mutation: R5D-K6D
  GenBank ID: NM_001085372.2
  Entrez Gene: UQCC3 (a.k.a. C11orf83, CCDS41658.1, MC3DN9, UNQ655)
  Tag / fusion protein: GFP (C terminal on insert)
  Cloning method: TOPO Cloning
  Sequencing primers: 5′ CACCATGGATTCCTTGCGGAAAATGCTGATCTC; 3′ CGCGTAGCCCACGCCAGCCC
Terms and licenses: Academic/Nonprofit Terms; Industry Terms: Not Available to Industry
How to cite: pcDNA-Dest47- R5D-K6D N23 C11orf83-GFP was a gift from Amos Bairoch (Addgene plasmid # 65847 ; http://n2t.net/addgene:65847 ; RRID:Addgene_65847)
