[The description below was written by a language model from this plasmid's Addgene catalogue record and pLannotate feature annotations shown in this document.]
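Description:
pcDNA-Dest47- R5D-K6D N23 C11orf83-GFP is a 6,252 bp mammalian expression plasmid built on the Gateway destination vector pcDNA DEST 47. It is propagated in E. coli as a high-copy plasmid from a ColE1/pUC-type origin under ampicillin selection (AmpR with its own bla promoter), and it also carries an f1 origin. For selection in mammalian cells, an SV40 early promoter drives a neomycin phosphotransferase gene followed by an SV40 polyadenylation signal. The short HIV-1 LTR, ble, lacI and bom hits in the automated annotation are small fragments and are probably backbone remnants or spurious matches rather than functional parts.

The payload is a short fragment of human UQCC3 (C11orf83) encoding the N-terminal 23 amino acids, described in the record as the transmembrane part of the protein and carrying the substitutions R5D and K6D. The purpose field writes the mutation as "R5D-K5D", whereas the plasmid name and mutation field give R5D-K6D. The fragment sits between attB1 and attB2 sites left by Gateway recombination, although the catalogue lists the cloning method as TOPO. It is followed directly by Cycle 3 GFP, giving a C-terminal GFP fusion. Transcription is driven by the CMV immediate-early enhancer and promoter and terminated by the bovine growth hormone polyadenylation signal. A T7 promoter lies upstream of the insert. The sequence record notes that the mutant was made by primer-directed mutagenesis of the wild-type N23-GFP plasmid.

The construct expresses the charge-reversed N-terminal segment as a fluorescent fusion in mammalian cells. The associated publication concerns C11orf83 as a mitochondrial cardiolipin-binding protein involved in bc1 complex assembly. This suggests use in comparing the behaviour of the mutant with the wild-type fusion, though the record does not spell out the specific assay.
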