Features (pLannotate 1.2.2; 24 found; start..end, strand, type, name):
     30..82      -  misc_feature   bom (fragment): basis of mobility region from pBR322
    237..616     +  enhancer       CMV enhancer: human cytomegalovirus immediate early enhancer
    617..820     +  promoter       CMV promoter: human cytomegalovirus (CMV) immediate early promoter
    816..849     +  LTR            5' LTR (truncated) (fragment): truncated 5' long terminal repeat (LTR) from HIV-1
    865..883     +  promoter       T7 promoter: promoter for bacteriophage T7 RNA polymerase
    916..940     +  protein_bind   attB1: mutant version of attB; recombination site for the Gateway® BP reaction BP Clonase™
    952..972     +  RBS            RBS: efficient ribosome binding site from bacteriophage T7 gene 10 (Olins and Rangwala, 1989)
    982..1050    +  CDS            UQCC3 (fragment): UQCC3_HUMAN - Also known as C11orf83 From Homo sapiens (Human).
   1067..1091    -  protein_bind   attB2: mutant version of attB; recombination site for the Gateway® BP reaction BP Clonase™
   1102..1821    +  CDS            Cycle 3 GFP: Cycle 3 GFP (Crameri et al., 1996) mammalian codon-optimized
   1849..2073    +  polyA_signal   bGH poly(A) signal: bovine growth hormone polyadenylation signal
   2077..2098    +  promoter       SV40 promoter (fragment): SV40 enhancer and early promoter
   2119..2547    +  rep_origin     f1 ori (sequence partly withheld): f1 bacteriophage origin of replication; arrow indicates direction of (+) strand synthesis
   2561..2890    +  promoter       SV40 promoter: SV40 enhancer and early promoter
   2957..3748    +  CDS            neo: KKA2_KLEPN - Also known as kan, nptII. Experimental evidence at protein level: Swiss-Prot protein existence level 1. Resistance to kanamycin, neomycin, paromomycin, ribostamycin, butirosin and gentamicin B. From Klebsiella pneumoniae.
   3774..3932    +  CDS            ble (fragment): BLE_KLEPN - Experimental evidence at protein level: Swiss-Prot protein existence level 1. Binding protein with a strong affinity to the bleomycin family of antibiotics. Binds to CL990; an antimitotic-antibiotic compound. From Klebsiella pneumoniae.
   3927..4048    +  polyA_signal   SV40 poly(A) signal: SV40 polyadenylation signal
   4121..4137    -  protein_bind   lac operator: The lac repressor binds to the lac operator to inhibit transcription in E. coli. This inhibition can be relieved by adding lactose or isopropyl-β-D-thiogalactopyranoside (IPTG). lac repressor encoded by lacI
   4145..4175    -  promoter       lac promoter: promoter for the E. coli lac operon
   4190..4211    -  protein_bind   CAP binding site: CAP binding activates transcription in the presence of cAMP. E. coli catabolite activator protein
   4224..4316    -  CDS            lacI (fragment): lac repressor; lacI; The lac repressor binds to the lac operator to inhibit transcription in E. coli. This inhibition can be relieved by adding lactose or isopropyl-β-D-thiogalactopyranoside (IPTG).
   4499..5087    -  rep_origin     ori: high-copy-number ColE1/pMB1/pBR322/pUC origin of replication
   5258..6118    -  CDS            AmpR: β-lactamase; bla; confers resistance to ampicillin, carbenicillin, and related antibiotics
   6119..6223    -  promoter       AmpR promoter: bla
>Addgene plasmid #65847 | pcDNA-Dest47- R5D-K6D N23 C11orf83-GFP | addgene full sequence | sequence record 117111 | WT N23-GFP plasmid used to mutagenesis (primer mutagenesis FW: CCA-TGG-ATT-CCT-TGG-ACG-ACA-TGC-TGA-TCT-CAG-TCG-CAA-TGC-TGG)
TCGACGGATCGGGAGATCTCCCGATCCCCTATGGTGCACTCTCAGTACAATCTGCTCTGATGCCGCATAG
TTAAGCCAGTATCTGCTCCCTGCTTGTGTGTTGGAGGTCGCTGAGTAGTGCGCGAGCAAAATTTAAGCTA
CAACAAGGCAAGGCTTGACCGACAATTGCATGAAGAATCTGCTTAGGGTTAGGCGTTTTGCGCTGCTTCG
CGATGTACGGGCCAGATATACGCGTTGACATTGATTATTGACTAGTTATTAATAGTAATCAATTACGGGG
TCATTAGTTCATAGCCCATATATGGAGTTCCGCGTTACATAACTTACGGTAAATGGCCCGCCTGGCTGAC
CGCCCAACGACCCCCGCCCATTGACGTCAATAATGACGTATGTTCCCATAGTAACGCCAATAGGGACTTT
CCATTGACGTCAATGGGTGGAGTATTTACGGTAAACTGCCCACTTGGCAGTACATCAAGTGTATCATATG
CCAAGTACGCCCCCTATTGACGTCAATGACGGTAAATGGCCCGCCTGGCATTATGCCCAGTACATGACCT
TATGGGACTTTCCTACTTGGCAGTACATCTACGTATTAGTCATCGCTATTACCATGGTGATGCGGTTTTG
GCAGTACATCAATGGGCGTGGATAGCGGTTTGACTCACGGGGATTTCCAAGTCTCCACCCCATTGACGTC
AATGGGAGTTTGTTTTGGCACCAAAATCAACGGGACTTTCCAAAATGTCGTAACAACTCCGCCCCATTGA
CGCAAATGGGCGGTAGGCGTGTACGGTGGGAGGTCTATATAAGCAGAGCTCTCTGGCTAACTAGAGAACC
CACTGCTTACTGGCTTATCGAAATTAATACGACTCACTATAGGGAGACCCAAGCTGGCTAGTTAAGCTTG
ATCAAACAAGTTTGTACAAAAAAGCAGGCTCCGCGGCCGCCTTGTTTAACTTTAAGAAGGAGCCCTTCAC
CATGGATTCCTTGGACGAAATGCTGATCTCAGTCGCAATGCTGGGCGCAGGGGCTGGCGTGGGCTACGCG
AAGGGTGGGCGCGCCGACCCAGCTTTCTTGTACAAAGTGGTTCGATCTAGAATGGCTAGCAAAGGAGAAG
AACTTTTCACTGGAGTTGTCCCAATTCTTGTTGAATTAGATGGTGATGTTAATGGGCACAAATTTTCTGT
CAGTGGAGAGGGTGAAGGTGATGCTACATACGGAAAGCTTACCCTTAAATTTATTTGCACTACTGGAAAA
CTACCTGTTCCATGGCCAACACTTGTCACTACTTTCTCTTATGGTGTTCAATGCTTTTCCCGTTATCCGG
ATCATATGAAACGGCATGACTTTTTCAAGAGTGCCATGCCCGAAGGTTATGTACAGGAACGCACTATATC
TTTCAAAGATGACGGGAACTACAAGACGCGTGCTGAAGTCAAGTTTGAAGGTGATACCCTTGTTAATCGT
ATCGAGTTAAAAGGTATTGATTTTAAAGAAGATGGAAACATTCTCGGACACAAACTCGAGTACAACTATA
ACTCACACAATGTATACATCACGGCAGACAAACAAAAGAATGGAATCAAAGCTAACTTCAAAATTCGCCA
CAACATTGAAGATGGATCCGTTCAACTAGCAGACCATTATCAACAAAATACTCCAATTGGCGATGGCCCT
GTCCTTTTACCAGACAACCATTACCTGTCGACACAATCTGCCCTTTCGAAAGATCCCAACGAAAAGCGTG
ACCACATGGTCCTTCTTGAGTTTGTAACTGCTGCTGGGATTACACATGGCATGGATGAGCTCTACAAATA
ATGAATTAAACCCGCTGATCAGCCTCGACTGTGCCTTCTAGTTGCCAGCCATCTGTTGTTTGCCCCTCCC
CCGTGCCTTCCTTGACCCTGGAAGGTGCCACTCCCACTGTCCTTTCCTAATAAAATGAGGAAATTGCATC
GCATTGTCTGAGTAGGTGTCATTCTATTCTGGGGGGTGGGGTGGGGCAGGACAGCAAGGGGGAGGATTGG
GAAGACAATAGCAGGCATGCTGGGGATGCGGTGGGCTCTATGGCTTCTGAGGCGGAAAGAACCAGCTGGG
GCTCTAGGGGGTATCCCC
[124 nt withheld, positions 2119-2242]
C
[91 nt withheld, positions 2244-2334]
A
[49 nt withheld, positions 2336-2384]
CCTTTGACGTTGGAGTCCACGTTCTTT
[37 nt withheld, positions 2412-2448]
ACCCTATCTCGGTCTATTCTTTTGATTTATAAGGGATTTTGCCGATTTCGGCCTATTGGTTAAAAAATGA
GCTGATTTAACAAAAATTTAACGCGAATTAATTCTGTGGAATGTGTGTCAGTTAGGGTGTGGAAAGTCCC
CAGGCTCCCCAGCAGGCAGAAGTATGCAAAGCATGCATCTCAATTAGTCAGCAACCAGGTGTGGAAAGTC
CCCAGGCTCCCCAGCAGGCAGAAGTATGCAAAGCATGCATCTCAATTAGTCAGCAACCATAGTCCCGCCC
CTAACTCCGCCCATCCCGCCCCTAACTCCGCCCAGTTCCGCCCATTCTCCGCCCCATGGCTGACTAATTT
TTTTTATTTATGCAGAGGCCGAGGCCGCCTCTGCCTCTGAGCTATTCCAGAAGTAGTGAGGAGGCTTTTT
TGGAGGCCTAGGCTTTTGCAAAAAGCTCCCGGGAGCTTGTATATCCATTTTCGGATCTGATCAAGAGACA
GGATGAGGATCGTTTCGCATGATTGAACAAGATGGATTGCACGCAGGTTCTCCGGCCGCTTGGGTGGAGA
GGCTATTCGGCTATGACTGGGCACAACAGACAATCGGCTGCTCTGATGCCGCCGTGTTCCGGCTGTCAGC
GCAGGGGCGCCCGGTTCTTTTTGTCAAGACCGACCTGTCCGGTGCCCTGAATGAACTGCAGGACGAGGCA
GCGCGGCTATCGTGGCTGGCCACGACGGGCGTTCCTTGCGCAGCTGTGCTCGACGTTGTCACTGAAGCGG
GAAGGGACTGGCTGCTATTGGGCGAAGTGCCGGGGCAGGATCTCCTGTCATCTCACCTTGCTCCTGCCGA
GAAAGTATCCATCATGGCTGATGCAATGCGGCGGCTGCATACGCTTGATCCGGCTACCTGCCCATTCGAC
CACCAAGCGAAACATCGCATCGAGCGAGCACGTACTCGGATGGAAGCCGGTCTTGTCGATCAGGATGATC
TGGACGAAGAGCATCAGGGGCTCGCGCCAGCCGAACTGTTCGCCAGGCTCAAGGCGCGCATGCCCGACGG
CGAGGATCTCGTCGTGACCCATGGCGATGCCTGCTTGCCGAATATCATGGTGGAAAATGGCCGCTTTTCT
GGATTCATCGACTGTGGCCGGCTGGGTGTGGCGGACCGCTATCAGGACATAGCGTTGGCTACCCGTGATA
TTGCTGAAGAGCTTGGCGGCGAATGGGCTGACCGCTTCCTCGTGCTTTACGGTATCGCCGCTCCCGATTC
GCAGCGCATCGCCTTCTATCGCCTTCTTGACGAGTTCTTCTGAGCGGGACTCTGGGGTTCGCGAAATGAC
CGACCAAGCGACGCCCAACCTGCCATCACGAGATTTCGATTCCACCGCCGCCTTCTATGAAAGGTTGGGC
TTCGGAATCGTTTTCCGGGACGCCGGCTGGATGATCCTCCAGCGCGGGGATCTCATGCTGGAGTTCTTCG
CCCACCCCAACTTGTTTATTGCAGCTTATAATGGTTACAAATAAAGCAATAGCATCACAAATTTCACAAA
TAAAGCATTTTTTTCACTGCATTCTAGTTGTGGTTTGTCCAAACTCATCAATGTATCTTATCATGTCTGT
ATACCGTCGACCTCTAGCTAGAGCTTGGCGTAATCATGGTCATAGCTGTTTCCTGTGTGAAATTGTTATC
CGCTCACAATTCCACACAACATACGAGCCGGAAGCATAAAGTGTAAAGCCTGGGGTGCCTAATGAGTGAG
CTAACTCACATTAATTGCGTTGCGCTCACTGCCCGCTTTCCAGTCGGGAAACCTGTCGTGCCAGCTGCAT
TAATGAATCGGCCAACGCGCGGGGAGAGGCGGTTTGCGTATTGGGCGCTCTTCCGCTTCCTCGCTCACTG
ACTCGCTGCGCTCGGTCGTTCGGCTGCGGCGAGCGGTATCAGCTCACTCAAAGGCGGTAATACGGTTATC
CACAGAATCAGGGGATAACGCAGGAAAGAACATGTGAGCAAAAGGCCAGCAAAAGGCCAGGAACCGTAAA
AAGGCCGCGTTGCTGGCGTTTTTCCATAGGCTCCGCCCCCCTGACGAGCATCACAAAAATCGACGCTCAA
GTCAGAGGTGGCGAAACCCGACAGGACTATAAAGATACCAGGCGTTTCCCCCTGGAAGCTCCCTCGTGCG
CTCTCCTGTTCCGACCCTGCCGCTTACCGGATACCTGTCCGCCTTTCTCCCTTCGGGAAGCGTGGCGCTT
TCTCATAGCTCACGCTGTAGGTATCTCAGTTCGGTGTAGGTCGTTCGCTCCAAGCTGGGCTGTGTGCACG
AACCCCCCGTTCAGCCCGACCGCTGCGCCTTATCCGGTAACTATCGTCTTGAGTCCAACCCGGTAAGACA
CGACTTATCGCCACTGGCAGCAGCCACTGGTAACAGGATTAGCAGAGCGAGGTATGTAGGCGGTGCTACA
GAGTTCTTGAAGTGGTGGCCTAACTACGGCTACACTAGAAGAACAGTATTTGGTATCTGCGCTCTGCTGA
AGCCAGTTACCTTCGGAAAAAGAGTTGGTAGCTCTTGATCCGGCAAACAAACCACCGCTGGTAGCGGTGG
TTTTTTTGTTTGCAAGCAGCAGATTACGCGCAGAAAAAAAGGATCTCAAGAAGATCCTTTGATCTTTTCT
ACGGGGTCTGACGCTCAGTGGAACGAAAACTCACGTTAAGGGATTTTGGTCATGAGATTATCAAAAAGGA
TCTTCACCTAGATCCTTTTAAATTAAAAATGAAGTTTTAAATCAATCTAAAGTATATATGAGTAAACTTG
GTCTGACAGTTACCAATGCTTAATCAGTGAGGCACCTATCTCAGCGATCTGTCTATTTCGTTCATCCATA
GTTGCCTGACTCCCCGTCGTGTAGATAACTACGATACGGGAGGGCTTACCATCTGGCCCCAGTGCTGCAA
TGATACCGCGAGACCCACGCTCACCGGCTCCAGATTTATCAGCAATAAACCAGCCAGCCGGAAGGGCCGA
GCGCAGAAGTGGTCCTGCAACTTTATCCGCCTCCATCCAGTCTATTAATTGTTGCCGGGAAGCTAGAGTA
AGTAGTTCGCCAGTTAATAGTTTGCGCAACGTTGTTGCCATTGCTACAGGCATCGTGGTGTCACGCTCGT
CGTTTGGTATGGCTTCATTCAGCTCCGGTTCCCAACGATCAAGGCGAGTTACATGATCCCCCATGTTGTG
CAAAAAAGCGGTTAGCTCCTTCGGTCCTCCGATCGTTGTCAGAAGTAAGTTGGCCGCAGTGTTATCACTC
ATGGTTATGGCAGCACTGCATAATTCTCTTACTGTCATGCCATCCGTAAGATGCTTTTCTGTGACTGGTG
AGTACTCAACCAAGTCATTCTGAGAATAGTGTATGCGGCGACCGAGTTGCTCTTGCCCGGCGTCAATACG
GGATAATACCGCGCCACATAGCAGAACTTTAAAAGTGCTCATCATTGGAAAACGTTCTTCGGGGCGAAAA
CTCTCAAGGATCTTACCGCTGTTGAGATCCAGTTCGATGTAACCCACTCGTGCACCCAACTGATCTTCAG
CATCTTTTACTTTCACCAGCGTTTCTGGGTGAGCAAAAACAGGAAGGCAAAATGCCGCAAAAAAGGGAAT
AAGGGCGACACGGAAATGTTGAATACTCATACTCTTCCTTTTTCAATATTATTGAAGCATTTATCAGGGT
TATTGTCTCATGAGCGGATACATATTTGAATGTATTTAGAAAAATAAACAAATAGGGGTTCCGCGCACAT
TTCCCCGAAAAGTGCCACCTGACG
