>Addgene plasmid #65847 | pcDNA-Dest47- R5D-K6D N23 C11orf83-GFP | addgene partial sequence | sequence record 116421 | BGH-rev 5'-TAGAAGGCACAGTCGAGG-3'
GTAGAGCTCATCCATGCCATGTGTAATCCCAGCAGCAGTTACAAACTCAAGAAGGACCATGTGGTCACGC
TTTTCGTTGGGATCTTTCGAAAGGGCAGATTGTGTCGACAGGTAATGGTTGTCTGGTAAAAGGACAGGGC
CATCGCCAATTGGAGTATTTTGTTGATAATGGTCTGCTAGTTGAACGGATCCATCTTCAATGTTGTGGCG
AATTTTGAAGTTAGCTTTGATTCCATTCTTTTGTTTGTCTGCCGTGATGTATACATTGTGTGAGTTATAG
TTGTACTCGAGTTTGTGTCCGAGAATGTTTCCATCTTCTTTAAAATCAATACCTTTTAACTCGATACGAT
TAACAAGGGTATCACCTTCAAACTTGACTTCAGCACGCGTCTTGTAGTTCCCGTCATCTTTGAAAGATAT
AGTGCGTTCCTGTACATAACCTTCGGGCATGGCACTCTTGAAAAAGTCATGCCGTTTCATATGATCCGGA
TAACGGGAAAAGCATTGAACACCATAAGAGAAAGTAGTGACAAGTGTTGGCCATGGAACAGGTAGTTTTC
CAGTAGTGCAAATAAATTTAAGGGTAAGCTTTCCGTATGTAGCATCACCTTCACCCTCTCCACTGACAGA
AAATTTGTGCCCATTAACATCACCATCTAATTCAACAAGAATTGGGACAACTCCAGTGAAAAGTTCTTCT
CCTTTGCTAGCCATTCTAGATCGAACCACTTTGTACAAGAAAGCTGGGTCGGCGCGCCCACCCTTCGCGT
AGCCCACGCCAGCCCCTGCGCCCAGCATTGCGACTGAGATCAGCATGTCGT
