>Addgene plasmid #65847 | pcDNA-Dest47- R5D-K6D N23 C11orf83-GFP | addgene partial sequence | sequence record 117110 | CMV-F 5'-CGCAAATGGGCGGTAGGCGTG-3'
GCAGAGCTCTCTGGCTAACTAGAGAACCCACTGCTTACTGGCTTATCGAAATTAATACGACTCACTATAG
GGAGACCCAAGCTGGCTAGTTAAGCTTGATCAAACAAGTTTGTACAAAAAAGCAGGCTCCGCGGCCGCCT
TGTTTAACTTTAAGAAGGAGCCCTTCACCATGGATTCCTTGGACGACATGCTGATCTCAGTCGCAATGCT
GGGCGCAGGGGCTGGCGTGGGCTACGCGAAGGGTGGGCGCGCCGACCCAGCTTTCTTGTACAAAGTGGTT
CGATCTAGAATGGCTAGCAAAGGAGAAGAACTTTTCACTGGAGTTGTCCCAATTCTTGTTGAATTAGATG
GTGATGTTAATGGGCACAAATTTTCTGTCAGTGGAGAGGGTGAAGGTGATGCTACATACGGAAAGCTTAC
CCTTAAATTTATTTGCACTACTGGAAAACTACCTGTTCCATGGCCAACACTTGTCACTACTTTCTCTTAT
GGTGTTCAATGCTTTTCCCGTTATCCGGATCATATGAAACGGCATGACTTTTTCAAGAGTGCCATGCCCG
AAGGTTATGTACAGGAACGCACTATATCTTTCAAAGATGACGGGAACTACAAGACGCGTGCTGAAGTCAA
GTTTGAAGGTGATACCCTTGTTAATCGTATCGAGTTAAAAGGTATTGATTTTAAAGAAGATGGAAACATT
CTCGGACACAAACTCGAGTACAACTATAACTCACACAATGTATACATCACGGCAGAC
